>Addgene plasmid #220644 | AiP1363 - pAAV-AiE2134m-minBG-SYFP2-WPRE-BGHpA | addgene full sequence | sequence record 461987 | Addgene NGS Result
CCTGCAGGCAGCTGCGCGCTCGCTCGCTCACTGAGGCCGCCCGGGCGTCGGGCGACCTTTGGTCGCCCGG
CCTCAGTGAGCGAGCGAGCGCGCAGAGAGGGAGTGGCCAACTCCATCACTAGGGGTTCCTGCGGCCGCAC
GCGTGGGAGAATTTGAACGGAAAAATGGCTCTATTGGTGCTAGAGTTGAGGAGAATTCAAAAGGAGACAA
AGGGATTCTTCCTTTGATCCCTGCTAGCGTGGAGAGGAGAGTTTCAGCCCCTGAGGAACCCTGCAGACAT
CTCTGGGAGGTGAGGAGGCCCATCCTGGAGCAAACTCTGCTATTTCCAGAAGAACGAGAATAAGTCATAA
GAGGCCACTGGCTGGTTTGTATTAATTGTCACTATTAACAGTGTAAAACTTCAAAGGAGAGAATGACTGG
CAACAAAATTAGTTTATTATACTGGGTACAATAGAAATTAGACTAGTCCCCTCCTCTTGTCCCCTTTAAG
GGATTTCCTAAGGCCACTGGGAACACCATCCCTGGACTTTCAGGGTGGGCTGCAAGGCTCAAGCTGGTTG
CCAGGAAGTTGTGCCGGGCCAACCCCATGTTCCTTCTCTGGCCTTTGTCTGCTGGTTTCAAAGGCATTCC
TTGGGAAAGGGCATTGGTTGGTGTAAACAGCTTTGAATCTGAAGAGTCTCACCCCTCTCTGGAGCACTTG
GAAGGTCCAGGGTTTTCCTTCTAGGAAGTGGGAACAATGGGAAGACTTTATTTTAGCAGCAAGCAGGACT
TGTGATAAGAGTGCACCTCAGAGCTGGTCTCTGTGTGTCTAGTTAATGACCAAACATGGGGAGGAGCAAG
AATACCAGCGTTGCCTTAGGATGAAATGACTGACATTCCTGAAGCAGCCCCAGATTCCTCACATCCCAAC
TGGCAAGACTCAAGTTCACCCACTTGTGAAGAGGACACATGACAGCCCTCAGTCCTTCCCTTGGCTTTCA
GCTTATTGTGTCGAATGACCTCTCTTCAACTAGAGAGTAATGATGGATGATTGGACCATTGTTTGCTAGG
CTTAACTGTGTCAGGGGTCAAGATCCAGAGCTACAGAGAATTCAGCTTTCATGGGGAAAAAAACCTAGAA
GAAGACTTCCTTCATGTGGCTAAATATTTGGACATCAGAAGGCAGTGGCTCTGCAGAAGCAATCTGAAAG
GGCAGACTCAAAGCCAGCAAGACTCCTAACGAGCTCGGGCTGGGCATAAAAGTCAGGGCAGAGCCATCTA
TTGCTTACATTTGCTTCTGGGATCCAGATCTTTCGAAGCTAGCGCTACCGGTCGCCACCATGGTGAGCAA
GGGCGAGGAGCTGTTCACCGGGGTGGTGCCCATCCTGGTCGAGCTGGACGGCGACGTAAACGGCCACAAG
TTCAGCGTGTCCGGCGAGGGCGAGGGCGATGCCACCTACGGCAAGCTGACCCTGAAGCTGATCTGCACCA
CCGGCAAGCTGCCCGTGCCCTGGCCCACCCTCGTGACCACCCTGGGCTACGGCGTGCAGTGCTTCGCCCG
CTACCCCGACCACATGAAGCAGCACGACTTCTTCAAGTCCGCCATGCCCGAAGGCTACGTCCAGGAGCGC
ACCATCTTCTTCAAGGACGACGGCAACTACAAGACCCGCGCCGAGGTGAAGTTCGAGGGCGACACCCTGG
TGAACCGCATCGAGCTGAAGGGCATCGACTTCAAGGAGGACGGCAACATCCTGGGGCACAAGCTGGAGTA
CAACTACAACAGCCACAACGTCTATATCACCGCCGACAAGCAGAAGAACGGCATCAAGGCCAACTTCAAG
ATCCGCCACAACATCGAGGACGGCGGCGTGCAGCTCGCCGACCACTACCAGCAGAACACCCCCATCGGCG
ACGGCCCCGTGCTGCTGCCCGACAACCACTACCTGAGCTACCAGTCCAAGCTGAGCAAAGACCCCAACGA
GAAGCGCGATCACATGGTCCTGCTGGAGTTCGTGACCGCCGCCGGGATCACTCTCGGCATGGACGAGCTG
TACAAGTAAGTCGACGGCGCGCCGCGGCCGCGAATTCGATATCATAATCAACCTCTGGATTACAAAATTT
GTGAAAGATTGACTGGTATTCTTAACTATGTTGCTCCTTTTACGCTATGTGGATACGCTGCTTTAATGCC
TTTGTATCATGCTATTGCTTCCCGTATGGCTTTCATTTTCTCCTCCTTGTATAAATCCTGGTTAGTTCTT
GCCACGGCGGAACTCATCGCCGCCTGCCTTGCCCGCTGCTGGACAGGGGCTCGGCTGTTGGGCACTGACA
ATTCCGTGGCTCGAGAGATCTTCGACTGTGCCTTCTAGTTGCCAGCCATCTGTTGTTTGCCCCTCCCCCG
TGCCTTCCTTGACCCTGGAAGGTGCCACTCCCACTGTCCTTTCCTAATAAAATGAGGAAATTGCATCGCA
TTGTCTGAGTAGGTGTCATTCTATTCTGGGGGGTGGGGTGGGGCAGGACAGCAAGGGGGAGGATTGGGAA
GACAATAGCAGGCATGAGATCTCACGTGCGGACCGAGCGGCCGCAGGAACCCCTAGTGATGGAGTTGGCC
ACTCCCTCTCTGCGCGCTCGCTCGCTCACTGAGGCCGGGCGACCAAAGGTCGCCCGACGCCCGGGCTTTG
CCCGGGCGGCCTCAGTGAGCGAGCGAGCGCGCAGCTGCCTGCAGGGGCGCCTGATGCGGTATTTTCTCCT
TACGCATCTGTGCGGTATTTCACACCGCATA
[95 nt withheld, positions 2762-2856]
T
[46 nt withheld, positions 2858-2903]
C
[141 nt withheld, positions 2905-3045]
CCTTTGACGTTGGAGTCCACGTTCTTT
[37 nt withheld, positions 3073-3109]
ACTCTATCTCGGGCTATTCTTTTGATTTATAAGGGATTTTGCCGATTTCGGTCTATTGGTTAAAAAATGA
GCTGATTTAACAAAAATTTAACGCGAATTTTAACAAAATATTAACGTTTACAATTTTATGGTGCACTCTC
AGTACAATCTGCTCTGATGCCGCATAGTTAAGCCAGCCCCGACACCCGCCAACACCCGCTGACGCGCCCT
GACGGGCTTGTCTGCTCCCGGCATCCGCTTACAGACAAGCTGTGACCGTCTCCGGGAGCTGCATGTGTCA
GAGGTTTTCACCGTCATCACCGAAACGCGCGAGACGAAAGGGCCTCGTGATACGCCTATTTTTATAGGTT
AATGTCATGATAATAATGGTTTCTTAGACGTCAGGTGGCACTTTTCGGGGAAATGTGCGCGGAACCCCTA
TTTGTTTATTTTTCTAAATACATTCAAATATGTATCCGCTCATGAGACAATAACCCTGATAAATGCTTCA
ATAATATTGAAAAAGGAAGAGTATGAGTATTCAACATTTCCGTGTCGCCCTTATTCCCTTTTTTGCGGCA
TTTTGCCTTCCTGTTTTTGCTCACCCAGAAACGCTGGTGAAAGTAAAAGATGCTGAAGATCAGTTGGGTG
CACGAGTGGGTTACATCGAACTGGATCTCAACAGCGGTAAGATCCTTGAGAGTTTTCGCCCCGAAGAACG
TTTTCCAATGATGAGCACTTTTAAAGTTCTGCTATGTGGCGCGGTATTATCCCGTATTGACGCCGGGCAA
GAGCAACTCGGTCGCCGCATACACTATTCTCAGAATGACTTGGTTGAGTACTCACCAGTCACAGAAAAGC
ATCTTACGGATGGCATGACAGTAAGAGAATTATGCAGTGCTGCCATAACCATGAGTGATAACACTGCGGC
CAACTTACTTCTGACAACGATCGGAGGACCGAAGGAGCTAACCGCTTTTTTGCACAACATGGGGGATCAT
GTAACTCGCCTTGATCGTTGGGAACCGGAGCTGAATGAAGCCATACCAAACGACGAGCGTGACACCACGA
TGCCTGTAGCAATGGCAACAACGTTGCGCAAACTATTAACTGGCGAACTACTTACTCTAGCTTCCCGGCA
ACAATTAATAGACTGGATGGAGGCGGATAAAGTTGCAGGACCACTTCTGCGCTCGGCCCTTCCGGCTGGC
TGGTTTATTGCTGATAAATCTGGAGCCGGTGAGCGTGGGTCTCGCGGTATCATTGCAGCACTGGGGCCAG
ATGGTAAGCCCTCCCGTATCGTAGTTATCTACACGACGGGGAGTCAGGCAACTATGGATGAACGAAATAG
ACAGATCGCTGAGATAGGTGCCTCACTGATTAAGCATTGGTAACTGTCAGACCAAGTTTACTCATATATA
CTTTAGATTGATTTAAAACTTCATTTTTAATTTAAAAGGATCTAGGTGAAGATCCTTTTTGATAATCTCA
TGACCAAAATCCCTTAACGTGAGTTTTCGTTCCACTGAGCGTCAGACCCCGTAGAAAAGATCAAAGGATC
TTCTTGAGATCCTTTTTTTCTGCGCGTAATCTGCTGCTTGCAAACAAAAAAACCACCGCTACCAGCGGTG
GTTTGTTTGCCGGATCAAGAGCTACCAACTCTTTTTCCGAAGGTAACTGGCTTCAGCAGAGCGCAGATAC
CAAATACTGTTCTTCTAGTGTAGCCGTAGTTAGGCCACCACTTCAAGAACTCTGTAGCACCGCCTACATA
CCTCGCTCTGCTAATCCTGTTACCAGTGGCTGCTGCCAGTGGCGATAAGTCGTGTCTTACCGGGTTGGAC
TCAAGACGATAGTTACCGGATAAGGCGCAGCGGTCGGGCTGAACGGGGGGTTCGTGCACACAGCCCAGCT
TGGAGCGAACGACCTACACCGAACTGAGATACCTACAGCGTGAGCTATGAGAAAGCGCCACGCTTCCCGA
AGGGAGAAAGGCGGACAGGTATCCGGTAAGCGGCAGGGTCGGAACAGGAGAGCGCACGAGGGAGCTTCCA
GGGGGAAACGCCTGGTATCTTTATAGTCCTGTCGGGTTTCGCCACCTCTGACTTGAGCGTCGATTTTTGT
GATGCTCGTCAGGGGGGCGGAGCCTATGGAAAAACGCCAGCAACGCGGCCTTTTTACGGTTCCTGGCCTT
TTGCTGGCCTTTTGCTCACATGT
Features (pLannotate 1.2.2; 14 found; start..end, strand, type, name):
     12..39      +  repeat_region  AAV2 ITR (fragment): inverted terminal repeat of adeno-associated virus serotype 2 inverted
     68..95      +  repeat_region  AAV2 ITR (fragment): inverted terminal repeat of adeno-associated virus serotype 2 inverted
   1320..2036    +  CDS            SYFP2: SYFP2 is a basic (constitutively fluorescent) yellow fluorescent protein published in 2006, derived from Aequorea victoria. It is reported to be a very rapidly-maturing monomer with moderate acid sensitivity.
   2076..2233    +  misc_feature   WPRE (fragment): woodchuck hepatitis virus posttranscriptional regulatory element
   2239..2319    +  misc_feature   WPRE (fragment): woodchuck hepatitis virus posttranscriptional regulatory element
   2336..2447    +  polyA_signal   bGH poly(A) signal: bovine growth hormone polyadenylation signal
   2565..2705    +  repeat_region  AAV2 ITR: inverted terminal repeat of adeno-associated virus serotype 2 inverted
   2710..2761    -  misc_feature   bom (fragment): basis of mobility region from pBR322
   2780..3235    +  rep_origin     f1 ori (sequence partly withheld): f1 bacteriophage origin of replication; arrow indicates direction of (+) strand synthesis
   3236..3285    -  misc_feature   bom (fragment): basis of mobility region from pBR322
   3387..3422    -  CDS            rop (fragment): Rop protein, which maintains plasmids at low copy number; rop
   3517..3621    +  promoter       AmpR promoter: bla
   3622..4482    +  CDS            AmpR: β-lactamase; bla; confers resistance to ampicillin, carbenicillin, and related antibiotics
   4653..5241    +  rep_origin     ori: high-copy-number ColE1/pMB1/pBR322/pUC origin of replication
