[The description below was written by a language model from this plasmid's Addgene catalogue record and pLannotate feature annotations shown in this document.]
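Description:
AiP1363 - pAAV-AiE2134m-minBG-SYFP2-WPRE-BGHpA is an AAV transfer plasmid built on a pAAV2 backbone and intended for packaging a reporter genome into recombinant adeno-associated virus for delivery to brain cells. It is maintained in bacteria as a high-copy plasmid through a ColE1/pUC-type origin and selected with ampicillin via the β-lactamase gene and its own promoter. An f1 phage origin and small remnants of pBR322 bom and rop sequences are also annotated in the backbone. The recorded growth strain is a recombination-deficient type commonly chosen to keep the repeat-rich ITRs stable.

Between the AAV2 inverted terminal repeats, which provide the signals for genome replication and encapsidation, sits a single expression cassette. The enhancer AiE2134m is placed upstream of minBG, a minimal promoter (by its name a minimal beta-globin promoter) that has little activity by itself, so transcription depends largely on the enhancer and is expected to follow its cell-type specificity. This drives SYFP2, a monomeric, rapidly maturing yellow fluorescent protein derived from Aequorea victoria. A WPRE follows to boost transcript stability and expression, then a bovine growth hormone polyadenylation signal. The WPRE is annotated only as two fragments, which may indicate a shortened version, and the left ITR is also detected only as short fragments. The automated annotation does not label the enhancer or minimal promoter, but the unannotated stretch upstream of SYFP2 is where they would lie. The depositor notes retained MluI and SgrAI cloning sites.

The construct serves as a fluorescent reporter for labelling and evaluating specific brain cell populations. The record does not state which population AiE2134m targets.
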