Addgene plasmid #220644: AiP1363 - pAAV-AiE2134m-minBG-SYFP2-WPRE-BGHpA
Purpose: AiE2134m is an enhancer sequence, designed to drive AAV-mediated transgene expression in specific populations of brain cells
Depositing lab: Allen Institute for Brain Science & Bosiljka Tasic. Depositing organization: Allen Institute. Publication: A suite of enhancer AAVs and transgenic mouse lines for genetic access to cortical cell types. Ben-Simon Y, Hooper M, Narayan S, Daigle TL, Dwivedi D, Way SW, Oster A, Stafford DA, Mich JK, Taormina MJ, Martinez RA, Opitz-Araya X, Roth JR, Alexander JR, Allen S, Amster A, Arbuckle J, Ayala A, Baker PM, Bakken TE, Barcelli T, Barta S, Bendrick J, Bertagnolli D, Bielstein C, Bishwakarma P, Bowlus J, Boyer G, Brouner K, Casian B, Casper T, Chakka AB, Chakrabarty R, Chance RK, Chavan S, Clark M, Colbert K, Collman F, Daniel S, Departee M, DiValentin P, Donadio N, Dotson N, Egdorf T, Fliss T, Gabitto M, Garcia J, Gary A, Gasperini M, Gloe J, Goldy J, Gore BB, Graybuck L, Greisman N, Haeseleer F, Halterman C, Haradon Z, Hastings SD, Helback O, Ho W, Hockemeyer D, Huang C, Huff S, Hunker A, Johansen N, Jones D, Juneau Z, Kalmbach B, Kannan M, Khem S, Kussick E, Kutsal R, Larsen R, Lee C, Lee AY, Leibly M, Lenz GH, Li S, Liang E, Lusk N, Madigan Z, Malloy J, Malone J, McCue R, Melchor J, Mollenkopf T, Moosman S, Morin E, Newman D, Ng L, Ngo K, Omstead V, Otto S, Oyama A, Pena N, Pham T, Phillips E, Pom CA, Potekhina L, Ransford S, Ray PL, Rette D, Reynoldson C, Rimorin C, Rocha D, Ruiz A, Sanchez REA, Sawyer L, Sedeno-Cortes A, Sevigny JP, Shapovalova N, Shepard N, Shulga L, Sigler AR, Siverts L, Soliman S, Somasundaram S, Staats B, Stewart K, Szelenyi E, Tieu M, Trader C, Tran A, van Velthoven CTJ, Walker M, Wang Y, Weed N, Wirthlin M, Wood T, Wynalda B, Yao Z, Zhou T, Ariza J, Dee N, Reding M, Ronellenfitch K, Mufti S, Sunkin SM, Smith KA, Esposito L, Waters J, Thyagarajan B, Yao S, Lein ES, Zeng H, Levi BP, Ngai J, Ting JT, Tasic B. Cell. 2025 May 16:S0092-8674(25)00513-6. doi: 10.1016/j.cell.2025.05.002. PubMed 40403729.
Backbone
  Vector backbone: pAAV2
  Vector type: AAV
Growth in bacteria
  Bacterial resistance: Ampicillin, 100 μg/mL
  Growth temperature: 37°C
  Growth strain: NEB Stable
  Copy number: High Copy
Gene/Insert
  Gene/Insert name: SYFP2
  Species: Synthetic
  Promoter: minBG
  Cloning method: Gibson Cloning
Terms and licenses: Academic/Nonprofit Terms; Industry Terms: Not Available to Industry
Depositor comments: 5' Cloning Site: MluI (not destroyed), 3' Cloning Site: SgrAI (not destroyed). Please visit https://doi.org/10.1101/2024.06.10.597244 for bioRxiv preprint.
How to cite: AiP1363 - pAAV-AiE2134m-minBG-SYFP2-WPRE-BGHpA was a gift from Allen Institute for Brain Science & Bosiljka Tasic (Addgene plasmid # 220644 ; http://n2t.net/addgene:220644 ; RRID:Addgene_220644)
